>Addgene plasmid #188943 | pET28-his6-HA3-HALO | addgene full sequence | sequence record 371360 | Addgene NGS Result
CGGATTGGCGAATGGG
[124 nt withheld, positions 17-140]
C
[91 nt withheld, positions 142-232]
A
[49 nt withheld, positions 234-282]
CCTTTGACGTTGGAGTCCACGTTCTTT
[37 nt withheld, positions 310-346]
ACCCTATCTCGGTCTATTCTTTTGATTTATAAGGGATTTTGCCGATTTCGGCCTATTGGTTAAAAAATGA
GCTGATTTAACAAAAATTTAACGCGAATTTTAACAAAATATTAACGCTTACAATTTAGGTGGCACTTTTC
GGGGAAATGTGCGCGGAACCCCTATTTGTTTATTTTTCTAAATACATTCAAATATGTATCCGCTCATGAA
TTAATTCTTAGAAAAACTCATCGAGCATCAAATGAAACTGCAATTTATTCATATCAGGATTATCAATACC
ATATTTTTGAAAAAGCCGTTTCTGTAATGAAGGAGAAAACTCACCGAGGCAGTTCCATAGGATGGCAAGA
TCCTGGTATCGGTCTGCGATTCCGACTCGTCCAACATCAATACAACCTATTAATTTCCCCTCGTCAAAAA
TAAGGTTATCAAGTGAGAAATCACCATGAGTGACGACTGAATCCGGTGAGAATGGCAAAAGTTTATGCAT
TTCTTTCCAGACTTGTTCAACAGGCCAGCCATTACGCTCGTCATCAAAATCACTCGCATCAACCAAACCG
TTATTCATTCGTGATTGCGCCTGAGCGAGACGAAATACGCGATCGCTGTTAAAAGGACAATTACAAACAG
GAATCGAATGCAACCGGCGCAGGAACACTGCCAGCGCATCAACAATATTTTCACCTGAATCAGGATATTC
TTCTAATACCTGGAATGCTGTTTTCCCGGGGATCGCAGTGGTGAGTAACCATGCATCATCAGGAGTACGG
ATAAAATGCTTGATGGTCGGAAGAGGCATAAATTCCGTCAGCCAGTTTAGTCTGACCATCTCATCTGTAA
CATCATTGGCAACGCTACCTTTGCCATGTTTCAGAAACAACTCTGGCGCATCGGGCTTCCCATACAATCG
ATAGATTGTCGCACCTGATTGCCCGACATTATCGCGAGCCCATTTATACCCATATAAATCAGCATCCATG
TTGGAATTTAATCGCGGCCTAGAGCAAGACGTTTCCCGTTGAATATGGCTCATAACACCCCTTGTATTAC
TGTTTATGTAAGCAGACAGTTTTATTGTTCATGACCAAAATCCCTTAACGTGAGTTTTCGTTCCACTGAG
CGTCAGACCCCGTAGAAAAGATCAAAGGATCTTCTTGAGATCCTTTTTTTCTGCGCGTAATCTGCTGCTT
GCAAACAAAAAAACCACCGCTACCAGCGGTGGTTTGTTTGCCGGATCAAGAGCTACCAACTCTTTTTCCG
AAGGTAACTGGCTTCAGCAGAGCGCAGATACCAAATACTGTCCTTCTAGTGTAGCCGTAGTTAGGCCACC
ACTTCAAGAACTCTGTAGCACCGCCTACATACCTCGCTCTGCTAATCCTGTTACCAGTGGCTGCTGCCAG
TGGCGATAAGTCGTGTCTTACCGGGTTGGACTCAAGACGATAGTTACCGGATAAGGCGCAGCGGTCGGGC
TGAACGGGGGGTTCGTGCACACAGCCCAGCTTGGAGCGAACGACCTACACCGAACTGAGATACCTACAGC
GTGAGCTATGAGAAAGCGCCACGCTTCCCGAAGGGAGAAAGGCGGACAGGTATCCGGTAAGCGGCAGGGT
CGGAACAGGAGAGCGCACGAGGGAGCTTCCAGGGGGAAACGCCTGGTATCTTTATAGTCCTGTCGGGTTT
CGCCACCTCTGACTTGAGCGTCGATTTTTGTGATGCTCGTCAGGGGGGCGGAGCCTATGGAAAAACGCCA
GCAACGCGGCCTTTTTACGGTTCCTGGCCTTTTGCTGGCCTTTTGCTCACATGTTCTTTCCTGCGTTATC
CCCTGATTCTGTGGATAACCGTATTACCGCCTTTGAGTGAGCTGATACCGCTCGCCGCAGCCGAACGACC
GAGCGCAGCGAGTCAGTGAGCGAGGAAGCGGAAGAGCGCCTGATGCGGTATTTTCTCCTTACGCATCTGT
GCGGTATTTCACACCGCAATGGTGCACTCTCAGTACAATCTGCTCTGATGCCGCATAGTTAAGCCAGTAT
ACACTCCGCTATCGCTACGTGACTGGGTCATGGCTGCGCCCCGACACCCGCCAACACCCGCTGACGCGCC
CTGACGGGCTTGTCTGCTCCCGGCATCCGCTTACAGACAAGCTGTGACCGTCTCCGGGAGCTGCATGTGT
CAGAGGTTTTCACCGTCATCACCGAAACGCGCGAGGCAGCTGCGGTAAAGCTCATCAGCGTGGTCGTGAA
GCGATTCACAGATGTCTGCCTGTTCATCCGCGTCCAGCTCGTTGAGTTTCTCCAGAAGCGTTAATGTCTG
GCTTCTGATAAAGCGGGCCATGTTAAGGGCGGTTTTTTCCTGTTTGGTCACTGATGCCTCCGTGTAAGGG
GGATTTCTGTTCATGGGGGTAATGATACCGATGAAACGAGAGAGGATGCTCACGATACGGGTTACTGATG
ATGAACATGCCCGGTTACTGGAACGTTGTGAGGGTAAACAACTGGCGGTATGGATGCGGCGGGACCAGAG
AAAAATCACTCAGGGTCAATGCCAGCGCTTCGTTAATACAGATGTAGGTGTTCCACAGGGTAGCCAGCAG
CATCCTGCGATGCAGATCCGGAACATAATGGTGCAGGGCGCTGACTTCCGCGTTTCCAGACTTTACGAAA
CACGGAAACCGAAGACCATTCATGTTGTTGCTCAGGTCGCAGACGTTTTGCAGCAGCAGTCGCTTCACGT
TCGCTCGCGTATCGGTGATTCATTCTGCTAACCAGTAAGGCAACCCCGCCAGCCTAGCCGGGTCCTCAAC
GACAGGAGCACGATCATGCGCACCCGTGGGGCCGCCATGCCGGCGATAATGGCCTGCTTCTCGCCGAAAC
GTTTGGTGGCGGGACCAGTGACGAAGGCTTGAGCGAGGGCGTGCAAGATTCCGAATACCGCAAGCGACAG
GCCGATCATCGTCGCGCTCCAGCGAAAGCGGTCCTCGCCGAAAATGACCCAGAGCGCTGCCGGCACCTGT
CCTACGAGTTGCATGATAAAGAAGACAGTCATAAGTGCGGCGACGATAGTCATGCCCCGCGCCCACCGGA
AGGAGCTGACTGGGTTGAAGGCTCTCAAGGGCATCGGTCGAGATCCCGGTGCCTAATGAGTGAGCTAACT
TACATTAATTGCGTTGCGCTCACTGCCCGCTTTCCAGTCGGGAAACCTGTCGTGCCAGCTGCATTAATGA
ATCGGCCAACGCGCGGGGAGAGGCGGTTTGCGTATTGGGCGCCAGGGTGGTTTTTCTTTTCACCAGTGAG
ACGGGCAACAGCTGATTGCCCTTCACCGCCTGGCCCTGAGAGAGTTGCAGCAAGCGGTCCACGCTGGTTT
GCCCCAGCAGGCGAAAATCCTGTTTGATGGTGGTTAACGGCGGGATATAACATGAGCTGTCTTCGGTATC
GTCGTATCCCACTACCGAGATATCCGCACCAACGCGCAGCCCGGACTCGGTAATGGCGCGCATTGCGCCC
AGCGCCATCTGATCGTTGGCAACCAGCATCGCAGTGGGAACGATGCCCTCATTCAGCATTTGCATGGTTT
GTTGAAAACCGGACATGGCACTCCAGTCGCCTTCCCGTTCCGCTATCGGCTGAATTTGATTGCGAGTGAG
ATATTTATGCCAGCCAGCCAGACGCAGACGCGCCGAGACAGAACTTAATGGGCCCGCTAACAGCGCGATT
TGCTGGTGACCCAATGCGACCAGATGCTCCACGCCCAGTCGCGTACCGTCTTCATGGGAGAAAATAATAC
TGTTGATGGGTGTCTGGTCAGAGACATCAAGAAATAACGCCGGAACATTAGTGCAGGCAGCTTCCACAGC
AATGGCATCCTGGTCATCCAGCGGATAGTTAATGATCAGCCCACTGACGCGTTGCGCGAGAAGATTGTGC
ACCGCCGCTTTACAGGCTTCGACGCCGCTTCGTTCTACCATCGACACCACCACGCTGGCACCCAGTTGAT
CGGCGCGAGATTTAATCGCCGCGACAATTTGCGACGGCGCGTGCAGGGCCAGACTGGAGGTGGCAACGCC
AATCAGCAACGACTGTTTGCCCGCCAGTTGTTGTGCCACGCGGTTGGGAATGTAATTCAGCTCCGCCATC
GCCGCTTCCACTTTTTCCCGCGTTTTCGCAGAAACGTGGCTGGCCTGGTTCACCACGCGGGAAACGGTCT
GATAAGAGACACCGGCATACTCTGCGACATCGTATAACGTTACTGGTTTCACATTCACCACCCTGAATTG
ACTCTCTTCCGGGCGCTATCATGCCATACCGCGAAAGGTTTTGCGCCATTCGATGGTGTCCGGGATCTCG
ACGCTCTCCCTTATGCGACTCCTGCATTAGGAAGCAGCCCAGTAGTAGGTTGAGGCCGTTGAGCACCGCC
GCCGCAAGGAATGGTGCATGCAAGGAGATGGCGCCCAACAGTCCCCCGGCCACGGGGCCTGCCACCATAC
CCACGCCGAAACAAGCGCTCATGAGCCCGAAGTGGCGAGCCCGATCTTCCCCATCGGTGATGTCGGCGAT
ATAGGCGCCAGCAACCGCACCTGTGGCGCCGGTGATGCCGGCCACGATGCGTCCGGCGTAGAGGATCGAG
ATCTCGATCCCGCGAAATTAATACGACTCACTATAGGGGAATTGTGAGCGGATAACAATTCCCCTCTAGA
AATAATTTTGTTTAACTTTAAGAAGGAGATATACCATGGGCAGCAGCCATCATCATCATCATCACAGCAG
CGGCCTGGTGCCGCGCGGCAGCCATATGGCTAGCATGACTGGTGGACAGCAAATGGGTCGCGGATCCTAC
CCATACGATGTTCCTGACTATGCGGGCTATCCCTATGACGTCCCGGACTATGCAGGATCCTATCCATATG
ACGTTCCAGATTACGCTGCTCAGTGCGGTTCAGGTGGATCTGGTTCTATGGCAGAAATCGGTACTGGCTT
TCCATTCGACCCGCATTATGTGGAAGTCCTGGGCGAGAGAATGCATTACGTTGACGTGGGTCCGAGAGAT
GGAACTCCGGTCCTTTTTCTGCACGGGAATCCTACAAGCTCTTATGTTTGGCGCAATATCATCCCTCATG
TAGCTCCGACGCATCGCTGTATTGCGCCGGACCTGATTGGTATGGGAAAATCTGATAAACCAGACCTGGG
TTACTTTTTCGATGATCATGTGCGTTTCATGGATGCCTTCATTGAGGCATTAGGGCTTGAAGAAGTCGTC
TTGGTGATTCATGATTGGGGCTCAGCTCTGGGATTTCACTGGGCTAAAAGAAATCCTGAACGCGTAAAAG
GCATCGCGTTTATGGAGTTCATTCGTCCAATTCCGACTTGGGATGAATGGCCTGAGTTCGCGAGAGAAAC
ATTTCAAGCATTTCGCACGACCGATGTAGGCCGGAAGTTAATCATCGATCAGAATGTCTTTATCGAAGGG
ACATTGCCGATGGGAGTCGTTCGTCCGTTAACAGAAGTCGAAATGGATCACTATAGAGAACCTTTTCTTA
ATCCTGTGGACAGAGAGCCGCTGTGGCGGTTTCCGAACGAACTGCCGATTGCAGGCGAGCCTGCTAACAT
TGTAGCGCTGGTTGAAGAGTATATGGATTGGCTTCATCAGTCTCCAGTTCCGAAGTTATTGTTTTGGGGT
ACGCCTGGCGTGCTTATTCCACCGGCCGAAGCGGCACGTTTGGCAAAAAGCCTGCCAAATTGCAAAGCCG
TTGACATTGGCCCTGGACTTAACTTGCTTCAAGAGGATAACCCGGACTTAATCGGGAGCGAAATTGCCCG
GTGGCTTTCTACCTTAGAAATCAGCGGCTAAAAGCTTGCGGCCGCACTCGAGCACCACCACCACCACCAC
TGAGATCCGGCTGCTAACAAAGCCCGAAAGGAAGCTGAGTTGGCTGCTGCCACCGCTGAGCAATAACTAG
CATAACCCCTTGGGGCCTCTAAACGGGTCTTGAGGGGTTTTTTGCTGAAAGGAGGAACTATATC
Features (pLannotate 1.2.2; 23 found; start..end, strand, type, name):
     17..445     +  rep_origin     f1 ori (sequence partly withheld): f1 bacteriophage origin of replication; arrow indicates direction of (+) strand synthesis
    498..555     +  promoter       AmpR promoter (fragment): bla
    564..1379    -  CDS            KanR: aminoglycoside phosphotransferase; aph(3')-Ia; confers resistance to kanamycin in bacteria or G418 (Geneticin®) in eukaryotes
   1501..2089    +  rep_origin     ori: high-copy-number ColE1/pMB1/pBR322/pUC origin of replication
   2275..2414    -  misc_feature   bom: basis of mobility region from pBR322
   2516..2707    -  CDS            rop: Rop protein, which maintains plasmids at low copy number; rop
   2724..3104    +  CDS            YPB1_ECOLX: Protein predicted: Swiss-Prot protein existence level 4. From Escherichia coli.
   3176..3467    -  CDS            TcR (fragment): tetracycline efflux protein; tet; confers resistance to tetracycline
   3482..3503    -  protein_bind   CAP binding site: CAP binding activates transcription in the presence of cAMP. E. coli catabolite activator protein
   3516..4598    -  CDS            lacI: lac repressor; lacI; The lac repressor binds to the lac operator to inhibit transcription in E. coli. This inhibition can be relieved by adding lactose or isopropyl-β-D-thiogalactopyranoside (IPTG).
   4599..4676    -  promoter       lacI promoter: lacI
   4684..4963    -  CDS            TcR (fragment): tetracycline efflux protein; tet; confers resistance to tetracycline
   4985..5003    +  promoter       T7 promoter: promoter for bacteriophage T7 RNA polymerase
   5004..5028    +  protein_bind   lac operator: The lac repressor binds to the lac operator to inhibit transcription in E. coli. This inhibition can be relieved by adding lactose or isopropyl-β-D-thiogalactopyranoside (IPTG). lac repressor encoded by lacI
   5043..5065    +  RBS            RBS: efficient ribosome binding site from bacteriophage T7 gene 10 (Olins and Rangwala, 1989)
   5084..5100    +  CDS            capTEV™ (fragment): composite tag for in vivo biotinylation, TEV protease cleavage, and 6xHis tagging
   5111..5128    +  CDS            thrombin site: thrombin recognition and cleavage site
   5132..5164    +  CDS            T7 tag (gene 10 leader): leader peptide from bacteriophage T7 gene 10 promotes efficient translation in E. coli
   5174..5263    +  CDS            3xHA: three tandem HA epitope tags
   5294..6172    +  CDS            dhaA: DHAA_PSEPV - Experimental evidence at protein level: Swiss-Prot protein existence level 1. Catalyzes hydrolytic cleavage of carbon-halogen bonds in halogenated aliphatic compounds, leading to the formation of the corresponding primary alcohols, halide ions and protons. Has a broad substrate specificity, as it is able to dehalogenate mono- and di- chlorinated and brominated alkanes (up to at least C10), and the two isomers of 1,3-dichloropropene to 3-chloroallyl alcohol; the highest activity was found with 1,2-dibromoethane, while no activity was observed with the analog 1,2-dichloroethane. Fro
   6209..6226    +  CDS            9xHis (fragment): 9xHis affinity tag
   6236..6285    +  CDS            SET1 (fragment): solubility-enhancement tag derived from T7 phage gene 10B
   6293..6340    +  terminator     T7 terminator: transcription terminator for bacteriophage T7 RNA polymerase
