[The description below was written by a language model from this plasmid's Addgene catalogue record and pLannotate feature annotations shown in this document.]
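Description:
pET28-his6-HA3-HALO is a bacterial expression plasmid built on the pET-28a backbone for producing a tagged HaloTag protein in E. coli under T7 control. It is maintained through a ColE1/pMB1-type origin accompanied by the bom region and the rop gene, and is selected with kanamycin via the aph(3')-Ia KanR cassette. An f1 origin is also present. The catalogue lists the plasmid as high copy, although the annotated rop gene is normally associated with reduced copy number. Short hits annotated as tetracycline-resistance fragments, an AmpR promoter fragment and a predicted E. coli protein look like remnants of the pBR322-derived backbone rather than functional elements.

The expression cassette consists of a T7 promoter followed by a lac operator and the T7 gene 10 ribosome binding site, with a plasmid-borne lacI gene supplying repressor. Transcription therefore depends on a host that provides T7 RNA polymerase and is induced with IPTG or lactose. The synthetic open reading frame, assembled by Gibson cloning, begins with the N-terminal His tag (picked up by the annotation software as a fragment of a composite His-containing tag), then a thrombin cleavage site, the T7 gene 10 leader tag and three tandem HA epitopes. These are followed by a coding sequence matching the DhaA haloalkane dehalogenase, the enzyme from which HaloTag is derived. A further His-tag fragment lies downstream, as in pET-28a, but the record does not show whether it is translated, and a T7 terminator closes the unit. The stated purpose is to make his6- and HA3-tagged HALO protein. The associated work concerns yeast vectors for fluorescent dye labelling of proteins.
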