Addgene plasmid #188943: pET28-his6-HA3-HALO
Purpose: T7 expression vector for making his6- and HA3-tagged HALO protein
Depositing lab: Stephen Buratowski. Depositing organization: Harvard Medical School. Publication: A set of Saccharomyces cerevisiae integration vectors for fluorescent dye labeling of proteins. Baek I, Le SN, Jeon J, Chun Y, Reed C, Buratowski S. G3 (Bethesda). 2022 Aug 9. pii: 6659097. doi: 10.1093/g3journal/jkac201. PubMed 35944214.
Backbone
  Vector backbone: pET-28a
  Vector type: Bacterial Expression
Growth in bacteria
  Bacterial resistance: Kanamycin, 50 μg/mL
  Growth temperature: 37°C
  Growth strain: DH5alpha
  Copy number: High Copy
Gene/Insert
  Gene/Insert name: his6-HA3-HALO
  Species: Synthetic
  Cloning method: Gibson Cloning
Terms and licenses: Academic/Nonprofit Terms; Industry Terms: Not Available to Industry
How to cite: pET28-his6-HA3-HALO was a gift from Stephen Buratowski (Addgene plasmid # 188943 ; http://n2t.net/addgene:188943 ; RRID:Addgene_188943)
